>Addgene plasmid #240528 | pCMV-MMLVgag-dCas9-KOX1 | addgene full sequence | sequence record 483546 | Addgene NGS Result
AAGATCCTTTGATCTTTTCTACGGGGTCTGACGCTCAGTGGAACGAAAACTCACGTTAAGGGATTTTGGT
CATGAGATTATCAAAAAGGATCTTCACCTAGATCCTTTTAAATTAAAAATGAAGTTTTAAATCAATCTAA
AGTATATATGAGTAAACTTGGTCTGACAGTTACCAATGCTTAATCAGTGAGGCACCTATCTCAGCGATCT
GTCTATTTCGTTCATCCATAGTTGCCTGACTCCCCGTCGTGTAGATAACTACGATACGGGAGGGCTTACC
ATCTGGCCCCAGTGCTGCAATGATACCGCGAGACCCACGCTCACCGGCTCCAGATTTATCAGCAATAAAC
CAGCCAGCCGGAAGGGCCGAGCGCAGAAGTGGTCCTGCAACTTTATCCGCCTCCATCCAGTCTATTAATT
GTTGCCGGGAAGCTAGAGTAAGTAGTTCGCCAGTTAATAGTTTGCGCAACGTTGTTGCCATTGCTACAGG
CATCGTGGTGTCACGCTCGTCGTTTGGTATGGCTTCATTCAGCTCCGGTTCCCAACGATCAAGGCGAGTT
ACATGATCCCCCATGTTGTGCAAAAAAGCGGTTAGCTCCTTCGGTCCTCCGATCGTTGTCAGAAGTAAGT
TGGCCGCAGTGTTATCACTCATGGTTATGGCAGCACTGCATAATTCTCTTACTGTCATGCCATCCGTAAG
ATGCTTTTCTGTGACTGGTGAGTACTCAACCAAGTCATTCTGAGAATAGTGTATGCGGCGACCGAGTTGC
TCTTGCCCGGCGTCAATACGGGATAATACCGCGCCACATAGCAGAACTTTAAAAGTGCTCATCATTGGAA
AACGTTCTTCGGGGCGAAAACTCTCAAGGATCTTACCGCTGTTGAGATCCAGTTCGATGTAACCCACTCG
TGCACCCAACTGATCTTCAGCATCTTTTACTTTCACCAGCGTTTCTGGGTGAGCAAAAACAGGAAGGCAA
AATGCCGCAAAAAAGGGAATAAGGGCGACACGGAAATGTTGAATACTCATACTCTTCCTTTTTCAATATT
ATTGAAGCATTTATCAGGGTTATTGTCTCATGAGCGGATACATATTTGAATGTATTTAGAAAAATAAACA
AATAGGGGTTCCGCGCACATTTCCCCGAAAAGTGCCACCTAAATTGTAAGCGTTAATATTTTGTTAAAAT
TCGCGTTAAATTTTTGTTAAATCAGCTCATTTTTTAACCAATAGGCCGAAATCGGCAAAATCCCTTATAA
ATCAAAAGAATAGACCGAGATAGGGT
[37 nt withheld, positions 1287-1323]
AAAGAACGTGGACTCCAACGTCAAAGG
[49 nt withheld, positions 1351-1399]
T
[91 nt withheld, positions 1401-1491]
G
[124 nt withheld, positions 1493-1616]
CCCATTCGCCATTCAGGCTGCGCAACTGTTGGGAAGGGCGATCGGTGCGGGCCTCTTCGCTATTACGCCA
GCTGGCGAAAGGGGGATGTGCTGCAAGGCGATTAAGTTGGGTAACGCCAGGGTTTTCCCAGTCACGACGT
TGTAAAACGACGGCCAGTGAGCGCGCGTAATACGACTCACTATAGGGCGAATTGGAGCTCCACCGCGGTG
GCGGCCGCTCTAGAGAGCTTGGCCCATTGCATACGTTGTATCCATATCATAATATGTACATTTATATTGG
CTCATGTCCAACATTACCGCCATGTTGACATTGATTATTGACTAGTTATTAATAGTAATCAATTACGGGG
TCATTAGTTCATAGCCCATATATGGAGTTCCGCGTTACATAACTTACGGTAAATGGCCCGCCTGGCTGAC
CGCCCAACGACCCCCGCCCATTGACGTCAATAATGACGTATGTTCCCATAGTAACGCCAATAGGGACTTT
CCATTGACGTCAATGGGTGGAGTATTTACGGTAAACTGCCCACTTGGCAGTACATCAAGTGTATCATATG
CCAAGTACGCCCCCTATTGACGTCAATGACGGTAAATGGCCCGCCTGGCATTATGCCCAGTACATGACCT
TATGGGACTTTCCTACTTGGCAGTACATCTACGTATTAGTCATCGCTATTACCATGGTGATGCGGTTTTG
GCAGTACATCAATGGGCGTGGATAGCGGTTTGACTCACGGGGATTTCCAAGTCTCCACCCCATTGACGTC
AATGGGAGTTTGTTTTGGCACCAAAATCAACGGGACTTTCCAAAATGTCGTAACAACTCCGCCCCATTGA
CGCAAATGGGCGGTAGGCGTGTACGGTGGGAGGTCTATATAAGCAGAGCTCGTTTAGTGAACCGTCAGAT
CGCCTGGAGACGCCATCCACGCTGTTTTGACCTCCATAGAAGACACCGGGACCGATCCAGCCTCCGGTCG
ACCGATCCTGAGAACTTCAGGGTGAGTTTGGGGACCCTTGATTGTTCTTTCTTTTTCGCTATTGTAAAAT
TCATGTTATATGGAGGGGGCAAAGTTTTCAGGGTGTTGTTTAGAATGGGAAGATGTCCCTTGTATCACCA
TGGACCCTCATGATAATTTTGTTTCTTTCACTTTCTACTCTGTTGACAACCATTGTCTCCTCTTATTTTC
TTTTCATTTTCTGTAACTTTTTCGTTAAACTTTAGCTTGCATTTGTAACGAATTTTTAAATTCACTTTTG
TTTATTTGTCAGATTGTAAGTACTTTCTCTAATCACTTTTTTTTCAAGGCAATCAGGGTATATTATATTG
TACTTCAGCACAGTTTTAGAGAACAATTGTTATAATTAAATGATAAGGTAGAATATTTCTGCATATAAAT
TCTGGCTGGCGTGGAAATATTCTTATTGGTAGAAACAACTACACCCTGGTCATCATCCTGCCTTTCTCTT
TATGGTTACAATGATATACACTGTTTGAGATGAGGATAAAATACTCTGAGTCCAAACCGGGCCCCTCTGC
TAACCATGTTCATGCCTTCTTCTCTTTCCTACAGCTCCTGGGCAACGTGCTGGTTGTTGTGCTGTCTCAT
CATTTTGGCAAAGAATTCCTCGAGGGCCGGATCCGAATTCCTGTATTTGTCTGAAAACATGGGCCAGACT
GTTACCACTCCCTTAAGTTTGACCTTAGGTCACTGGAAAGATGTCGAGCGGATCGCTCACAACCAGTCGG
TAGATGTCAAGAAGAGACGTTGGGTTACCTTCTGCTCTGCAGAATGGCCAACCTTTAACGTCGGATGGCC
GCGAGACGGCACCTTTAACCGAGACCTCATCACCCAGGTTAAGATCAAGGTCTTTTCACCTGGCCCGCAT
GGACACCCAGACCAGGTCCCCTACATCGTGACCTGGGAAGCCTTGGCTTTTGACCCCCCTCCCTGGGTCA
AGCCCTTTGTACACCCTAAGCCTCCGCCTCCTCTTCCTCCATCCGCCCCGTCTCTCCCCCTTGAACCTCC
TCGTTCGACCCCGCCTCGATCCTCCCTTTATCCAGCCCTCACTCCTTCTCTAGGCGCCAAACCTAAACCT
CAAGTTCTTTCTGACAGTGGGGGGCCGCTCATCGACCTACTTACAGAAGACCCCCCGCCTTATAGGGACC
CAAGACCACCCCCTTCCGACAGGGACGGAAATGGTGGAGAAGCGACCCCTGCGGGAGAGGCACCGGACCC
CTCCCCAATGGCATCTCGCCTACGTGGGAGACGGGAGCCCCCTGTGGCCGACTCCACTACCTCGCAGGCA
TTCCCCCTCCGCGCAGGAGGAAACGGACAGCTTCAATACTGGCCGTTCTCCTCTTCTGACCTTTACAACT
GGAAAAATAATAACCCTTCTTTTTCTGAAGATCCAGGTAAACTGACAGCTCTGATCGAGTCTGTCCTCAT
CACCCATCAGCCCACCTGGGACGACTGTCAGCAGCTGTTGGGGACTCTGCTGACCGGAGAAGAAAAACAA
CGGGTGCTCTTAGAGGCTAGAAAGGCGGTGCGGGGCGATGATGGGCGCCCCACTCAACTGCCCAATGAAG
TCGATGCCGCTTTTCCCCTCGAGCGCCCAGACTGGGATTACACCACCCAGGCAGGTAGGAACCACCTAGT
CCACTATCGCCAGTTGCTCCTAGCGGGTCTCCAAAACGCGGGCAGAAGCCCCACCAATTTGGCCAAGGTA
AAAGGAATAACACAAGGGCCCAATGAGTCTCCCTCGGCCTTCCTAGAGAGACTTAAGGAAGCCTATCGCA
GGTACACTCCTTATGACCCTGAGGACCCAGGGCAAGAAACTAATGTGTCTATGTCTTTCATTTGGCAGTC
TGCCCCAGACATTGGGAGAAAGTTAGAGAGGTTAGAAGATTTAAAAAACAAGACGCTTGGAGATTTGGTT
AGAGAGGCAGAAAAGATCTTTAATAAACGAGAAACCCCGGAAGAAAGAGAGGAACGTATCAGGAGAGAAA
CAGAGGAAAAAGAAGAACGCCGTAGGACAGAGGATGAGCAGAAAGAGAAAGAAAGAGATCGTAGGAGACA
TAGAGAGATGAGCAAGCTATTGGCCACTGTCGTTAGTGGACAGAAACAGGATAGACAGGGAGGAGAACGA
AGGAGGTCCCAACTCGATCGCGACCAGTGTGCCTACTGCAAAGAAAAGGGGCACTGGGCTAAAGATTGTC
CCAAGAAACCACGAGGACCTCGGGGACCAAGACCCCAGACCTCCCTCCTGACCCTAGATGACTCTGGCGG
CTCACTTCAACTGCCTCCACTTGAAAGACTGACACTGGGATCATTACAATTACCTCCTTTAGAACGATTA
ACACTCGGTTCACTACAGCTTCCGCCTCTTGAGAGATTGACATTAACGTCCACGCTGCTAATGGAGAACT
CGTCTGGAGATTACAAAGACGATGACGATAAGAAACGGACAGCCGACGGAAGCGAGTTCGAGTCACCAAA
GAAGAAGCGGAAAGTCGACAAGAAGTATTCTATCGGACTGGCCATCGGGACTAATAGCGTCGGGTGGGCC
GTGATCACTGACGAGTACAAGGTGCCCTCTAAGAAGTTCAAGGTGCTCGGGAACACCGACCGGCATTCCA
TCAAGAAAAATCTGATCGGAGCTCTCCTCTTTGATTCAGGGGAGACCGCTGAAGCAACCCGCCTCAAGCG
GACTGCTAGACGGCGGTACACCAGGAGGAAGAACCGGATTTGTTACCTTCAAGAGATATTCTCCAACGAA
ATGGCAAAGGTCGACGACAGCTTCTTCCATAGGCTGGAAGAATCATTCCTCGTGGAAGAGGATAAGAAGC
ATGAACGGCATCCCATCTTCGGTAATATCGTCGACGAGGTGGCCTATCACGAGAAATACCCAACCATCTA
CCATCTTCGCAAAAAGCTGGTGGACTCAACCGACAAGGCAGACCTCCGGCTTATCTACCTGGCCCTGGCC
CACATGATCAAGTTCAGAGGCCACTTCCTGATCGAGGGCGACCTCAATCCTGACAATAGCGATGTGGATA
AACTGTTCATCCAGCTGGTGCAGACTTACAACCAGCTCTTTGAAGAGAACCCCATCAATGCAAGCGGAGT
CGATGCCAAGGCCATTCTGTCAGCCCGGCTGTCAAAGAGCCGCAGACTTGAGAATCTTATCGCTCAGCTG
CCGGGTGAAAAGAAAAATGGACTGTTCGGGAACCTGATTGCTCTTTCACTTGGGCTGACTCCCAATTTCA
AGTCTAATTTCGACCTGGCAGAGGATGCCAAGCTGCAACTGTCCAAGGACACCTATGATGACGATCTCGA
CAACCTCCTGGCCCAGATCGGTGACCAATACGCCGACCTTTTCCTTGCTGCTAAGAATCTTTCTGACGCC
ATCCTGCTGTCTGACATTCTCCGCGTGAACACTGAAATCACCAAGGCCCCTCTTTCAGCTTCAATGATTA
AGCGGTATGATGAGCACCACCAGGACCTGACCCTGCTTAAGGCACTCGTCCGGCAGCAGCTTCCGGAGAA
GTACAAGGAAATCTTCTTTGACCAGTCAAAGAATGGATACGCCGGCTACATCGACGGAGGTGCCTCCCAA
GAGGAATTTTATAAGTTTATCAAACCTATCCTTGAGAAGATGGACGGCACCGAAGAGCTCCTCGTGAAAC
TGAATCGGGAGGATCTGCTGCGGAAGCAGCGCACTTTCGACAATGGGAGCATTCCCCACCAGATCCATCT
TGGGGAGCTTCACGCCATCCTTCGGCGCCAAGAGGACTTCTACCCCTTTCTTAAGGACAACAGGGAGAAG
ATTGAGAAAATTCTCACTTTCCGCATCCCCTACTACGTGGGACCCCTCGCCAGAGGAAATAGCCGGTTTG
CTTGGATGACCAGAAAGTCAGAAGAAACTATCACTCCCTGGAACTTCGAAGAGGTGGTGGACAAGGGAGC
CAGCGCTCAGTCATTCATCGAACGGATGACTAACTTCGATAAGAACCTCCCCAATGAGAAGGTCCTGCCG
AAACATTCCCTGCTCTACGAGTACTTTACCGTGTACAACGAGCTGACCAAGGTGAAATATGTCACCGAAG
GGATGAGGAAGCCCGCATTCCTGTCAGGCGAACAAAAGAAGGCAATTGTGGACCTTCTGTTCAAGACCAA
TAGAAAGGTGACCGTGAAGCAGCTGAAGGAGGACTATTTCAAGAAAATTGAATGCTTCGACTCTGTGGAG
ATTAGCGGGGTCGAAGATCGGTTCAACGCAAGCCTGGGTACCTACCATGATCTGCTTAAGATCATCAAGG
ACAAGGATTTTCTGGACAATGAGGAGAACGAGGACATCCTTGAGGACATTGTCCTGACTCTCACTCTGTT
CGAGGACCGGGAAATGATCGAGGAGAGGCTTAAGACCTACGCCCATCTGTTCGACGATAAAGTGATGAAG
CAACTTAAACGGAGAAGATATACCGGATGGGGACGCCTTAGCCGCAAACTCATCAACGGAATCCGGGACA
AACAGAGCGGAAAGACCATTCTTGATTTCCTTAAGAGCGACGGATTCGCTAATCGCAACTTCATGCAACT
TATCCATGATGATTCCCTGACCTTTAAGGAGGACATCCAGAAGGCCCAAGTGTCTGGACAAGGTGACTCA
CTGCACGAGCATATCGCAAATCTGGCTGGTTCACCCGCTATTAAGAAGGGTATTCTCCAGACCGTGAAAG
TCGTGGACGAGCTGGTCAAGGTGATGGGTCGCCATAAACCAGAGAACATTGTCATCGAGATGGCCAGGGA
AAACCAGACTACCCAGAAGGGACAGAAGAACAGCAGGGAGCGGATGAAAAGAATTGAGGAAGGGATTAAG
GAGCTCGGGTCACAGATCCTTAAAGAGCACCCGGTGGAAAACACCCAGCTTCAGAATGAGAAGCTCTATC
TGTACTACCTTCAAAATGGACGCGATATGTATGTGGACCAAGAGCTTGATATCAACAGGCTCTCAGACTA
CGACGTGGACGCCATCGTCCCTCAGAGCTTCCTCAAAGACGACTCAATTGACAATAAGGTGCTGACTCGC
TCAGACAAGAACCGGGGAAAGTCAGATAACGTGCCCTCAGAGGAAGTCGTGAAAAAGATGAAGAACTATT
GGCGCCAGCTTCTGAACGCAAAGCTGATCACTCAGCGGAAGTTCGACAATCTCACTAAGGCTGAGAGGGG
CGGACTGAGCGAACTGGACAAAGCAGGATTCATTAAACGGCAACTTGTGGAGACTCGGCAGATTACTAAA
CATGTCGCCCAAATCCTTGACTCACGCATGAATACCAAGTACGACGAAAACGACAAACTTATCCGCGAGG
TGAAGGTGATTACCCTGAAGTCCAAGCTGGTCAGCGATTTCAGAAAGGACTTTCAATTCTACAAAGTGCG
GGAGATCAATAACTATCATCATGCTCATGACGCATATCTGAATGCCGTGGTGGGAACCGCCCTGATCAAG
AAGTACCCAAAGCTGGAAAGCGAGTTCGTGTACGGAGACTACAAGGTCTACGACGTGCGCAAGATGATTG
CCAAATCTGAGCAGGAGATCGGAAAGGCCACCGCAAAGTACTTCTTCTACAGCAACATCATGAATTTCTT
CAAGACCGAAATCACCCTTGCAAACGGTGAGATCCGGAAGAGGCCGCTCATCGAGACTAATGGGGAGACT
GGCGAAATCGTGTGGGACAAGGGCAGAGATTTCGCTACCGTGCGCAAAGTGCTTTCTATGCCTCAAGTGA
ACATCGTGAAGAAAACCGAGGTGCAAACCGGAGGCTTTTCTAAGGAATCAATCCTCCCCAAGCGCAACTC
CGACAAGCTCATTGCAAGGAAGAAGGATTGGGACCCTAAGAAGTACGGCGGATTCGATTCACCAACTGTG
GCTTATTCTGTCCTGGTCGTGGCTAAGGTGGAAAAAGGAAAGTCTAAGAAGCTCAAGAGCGTGAAGGAAC
TGCTGGGTATCACCATTATGGAGCGCAGCTCCTTCGAGAAGAACCCAATTGACTTTCTCGAAGCCAAAGG
TTACAAGGAAGTCAAGAAGGACCTTATCATCAAGCTCCCAAAGTATAGCCTGTTCGAACTGGAGAATGGG
CGGAAGCGGATGCTCGCCTCCGCTGGCGAACTTCAGAAGGGTAATGAGCTGGCTCTCCCCTCCAAGTACG
TGAATTTCCTCTACCTTGCAAGCCATTACGAGAAGCTGAAGGGGAGCCCCGAGGACAACGAGCAAAAGCA
ACTGTTTGTGGAGCAGCATAAGCATTATCTGGACGAGATCATTGAGCAGATTTCCGAGTTTTCTAAACGC
GTCATTCTCGCTGATGCCAACCTCGATAAAGTCCTTAGCGCATACAATAAGCACAGAGACAAACCAATTC
GGGAGCAGGCTGAGAATATCATCCACCTGTTCACCCTCACCAATCTTGGTGCCCCTGCCGCATTCAAGTA
CTTCGACACCACCATCGACCGGAAACGCTATACCTCCACCAAAGAAGTGCTGGACGCCACCCTCATCCAC
CAGAGCATCACCGGACTTTACGAAACTCGGATTGACCTCTCACAGCTCGGAGGGGATGCCTATCCCTATG
ACGTGCCCGATTATGCCAGCCTGGGCAGCGGCTCCCCCAAGAAAAAACGCAAGGTGGAAGATCCTAAGAA
AAAGCGGAAAGTGGACGGCATTGGTAGTGGGAGCAACGGCAGCAGCGGATCCAGCGAGCTGATTAAGGAG
AACATGCACATGAAGCTGTACATGGAGGGCACCGTGGACAACCATCACTTCAAGTGCACATCCGAGGGCG
AAGGCAAGCCCTACGAGGGCACCCAGACCATGAGAATCAAGGTGGTCGAGGGCGGCCCTCTCCCCTTCGC
CTTCGACATCCTGGCTACTAGCTTCCTCTACGGCAGCAAGACCTTCATCAACCACACCCAGGGCATCCCC
GACTTCTTCAAGCAGTCCTTCCCTGAGGGCTTCACATGGGAGAGAGTCACCACATACGAAGACGGGGGCG
TGCTGACCGCTACCCAGGACACCAGCCTCCAGGACGGCTGCCTCATCTACAACGTCAAGATCAGAGGGGT
GAACTTCACATCCAACGGCCCTGTGATGCAGAAGAAAACACTCGGCTGGGAGGCCTTCACCGAGACGCTG
TACCCCGCTGACGGCGGCCTGGAAGGCAGAAACGACATGGCCCTGAAGCTCGTGGGCGGGAGCCATCTGA
TCGCAAACATCAAGACCACATATAGATCCAAGAAACCCGCTAAGAACCTCAAGATGCCTGGCGTCTACTA
TGTGGACTACAGACTGGAAAGAATCAAGGAGGCCAACAACGAGACCTACGTCGAGCAGCACGAGGTGGCA
GTGGCCAGATACTGCGACCTCCCTAGCAAACTGGGGCACAAGCTTAATGGCGGTGGCGGAGGGATGGATG
CTAAGTCACTAACTGCCTGGTCCCGGACACTGGTGACCTTCAAGGATGTATTTGTGGACTTCACCAGGGA
GGAGTGGAAGCTGCTGGACACTGCTCAGCAGATCGTGTACAGAAATGTGATGCTGGAGAACTATAAGAAC
CTGGTTTCCTTGGGTTATCAGCTTACTAAGCCAGATGTGATCCTCCGGTTGGAGAAGGGAGAAGAGCCCT
CTGGCGGCTCAAAAAGAACCGCCGACGGCAGCGAATTCGAGCCCAAGAAGAAGCGGAAAGTCTGAGATCT
TTTTCCCTCTGCCAAAAATTATGGGGACATCATGAAGCCCCTTGAGCATCTGACTTCTGGCTAATAAAGG
AAATTTATTTTCATTGCAATAGTGTGTTGGAATTTTTTGTGTCTCTCACTCGGAAGGACATATGGGAGGG
CAAATCATTTAAAACATCAGAATGAGTATTTGGTTTAGAGTTTGGCAACATATGCCCATATGCTGGCTGC
CATGAACAAAGGTTGGCTATAAAGAGGTCATCAGTATATGAAACAGCCCCCTGCTGTCCATTCCTTATTC
CATAGAAAAGCCTTGACTTGAGGTTAGATTTTTTTTATATTTTGTTTTGTGTTATTTTTTTCTTTAACAT
CCCTAAAATTTTCCTTACATGTTTTACTAGCCAGATTTTTCCTCCTCTCCTGACTACTCCCAGTCATAGC
TGTCCCTCTTCTCTTATGGAGATCCCTCGACGGATCGGCCGCAATTCGTAACCATGTCATAGCTGTTTCC
TGTGTGAAATTGTTATCCGCTCACAATTCCACACAACATACGAGCCGGAAGCATAAAGTGTAAAGCCTGG
GGTGCCTAATGAGTGAGCTAACTCACATTAATTGCGTTGCGCTCACTGCCCGCTTTCCAGTCGGGAAACC
TGTCGTGCCAGCTGCATTAATGAATCGGCCAACGCGCGGGGAGAGGCGGTTTGCGTATTGGGCGCTCTTC
CGCTTCCTCGCTCACTGACTCGCTGCGCTCGGTCGTTCGGCTGCGGCGAGCGGTATCAGCTCACTCAAAG
GCGGTAATACGGTTATCCACAGAATCAGGGGATAACGCAGGAAAGAACATGTGAGCAAAAGGCCAGCAAA
AGGCCAGGAACCGTAAAAAGGCCGCGTTGCTGGCGTTTTTCCATAGGCTCCGCCCCCCTGACGAGCATCA
CAAAAATCGACGCTCAAGTCAGAGGTGGCGAAACCCGACAGGACTATAAAGATACCAGGCGTTTCCCCCT
GGAAGCTCCCTCGTGCGCTCTCCTGTTCCGACCCTGCCGCTTACCGGATACCTGTCCGCCTTTCTCCCTT
CGGGAAGCGTGGCGCTTTCTCATAGCTCACGCTGTAGGTATCTCAGTTCGGTGTAGGTCGTTCGCTCCAA
GCTGGGCTGTGTGCACGAACCCCCCGTTCAGCCCGACCGCTGCGCCTTATCCGGTAACTATCGTCTTGAG
TCCAACCCGGTAAGACACGACTTATCGCCACTGGCAGCAGCCACTGGTAACAGGATTAGCAGAGCGAGGT
ATGTAGGCGGTGCTACAGAGTTCTTGAAGTGGTGGCCTAACTACGGCTACACTAGAAGAACAGTATTTGG
TATCTGCGCTCTGCTGAAGCCAGTTACCTTCGGAAAAAGAGTTGGTAGCTCTTGATCCGGCAAACAAACC
ACCGCTGGTAGCGGTGGTTTTTTTGTTTGCAAGCAGCAGATTACGCGCAGAAAAAAAGGATCTCAAG
Features (pLannotate 1.2.2; 19 found; start..end, strand, type, name):
    170..1030    -  CDS            AmpR: β-lactamase; bla; confers resistance to ampicillin, carbenicillin, and related antibiotics
   1031..1135    -  promoter       AmpR promoter: bla
   1188..1616    -  rep_origin     f1 ori (sequence partly withheld): f1 bacteriophage origin of replication; arrow indicates direction of (+) strand synthesis
   1621..1776    -  CDS            lacZα (fragment): LacZα fragment of β-galactosidase; lacZ fragment
   1784..1802    +  promoter       T7 promoter: promoter for bacteriophage T7 RNA polymerase
   1811..1840    +  misc_feature   MCS (fragment): pBluescript multiple cloning site
   1923..2302    +  enhancer       CMV enhancer: human cytomegalovirus immediate early enhancer
   2303..2506    +  promoter       CMV promoter: human cytomegalovirus (CMV) immediate early promoter
   2618..3190    +  intron         β-globin intron: intron from rabbit β-globin gene
   3288..3704    +  CDS            gag (truncated): truncated Moloney murine leukemia virus (MMLV) gag gene lacking the start codon
   5133..9233    +  CDS            cas9: CAS9_STRP1 - Also known as csn1 From Streptococcus pyogenes serotype M1.
   9369..10064   +  CDS            TagBFP: TagBFP is a basic (constitutively fluorescent) blue fluorescent protein published in 2008, derived from Entacmaea quadricolor. It is reported to be a very rapidly-maturing monomer with very low acid sensitivity.
  10110..10295   +  CDS            KRAB: Krüppel-associated box (KRAB) transcriptional repression domain from the human zinc finger protein ZNF10 (Margolin et al., 1994)
  10429..10484   +  polyA_signal   β-globin poly(A) signal: rabbit β-globin polyadenylation signal (Gil and Proudfoot, 1987)
  10864..10886   -  protein_bind   lac operator (fragment): The lac repressor binds to the lac operator to inhibit transcription in E. coli. This inhibition can be relieved by adding lactose or isopropyl-β-D-thiogalactopyranoside (IPTG). lac repressor encoded by lacI
  10890..10920   -  promoter       lac promoter: promoter for the E. coli lac operon
  10935..10956   -  protein_bind   CAP binding site: CAP binding activates transcription in the presence of cAMP. E. coli catabolite activator protein
  10969..11061   -  CDS            lacI (fragment): lac repressor; lacI; The lac repressor binds to the lac operator to inhibit transcription in E. coli. This inhibition can be relieved by adding lactose or isopropyl-β-D-thiogalactopyranoside (IPTG).
  11244..11832   -  rep_origin     ori: high-copy-number ColE1/pMB1/pBR322/pUC origin of replication
