[The description below was written by a language model from this plasmid's Addgene catalogue record and pLannotate feature annotations shown in this document.]
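Description:
pCMV-MMLVgag-dCas9-KOX1 is a mammalian expression plasmid of about 11.8 kb built on a backbone the record calls pCDNA3-like. It is maintained in E. coli at high copy through a ColE1/pUC-type origin and selected with ampicillin via the β-lactamase gene. The backbone also carries an f1 phage origin and remnants of a pBluescript-style cloning region (lacZα fragment, T7 promoter, lac promoter/operator pieces). No mammalian selection marker is annotated.

The roughly 7.1 kb synthetic insert is driven by the human CMV immediate-early enhancer and promoter, followed by a rabbit β-globin intron that promotes efficient expression, and is terminated by the rabbit β-globin polyadenylation signal. The insert name indicates a fusion of Moloney murine leukemia virus gag to catalytically dead Streptococcus pyogenes Cas9. The annotation shows TagBFP downstream of Cas9 and then the KRAB repression domain of human ZNF10 (KOX1). The automated annotation labels only a truncated segment of gag and leaves a gap of more than 1 kb before Cas9. The gag portion came from a gag–3xNES–base editor plasmid, so this region probably holds the rest of gag plus linker elements, but the record does not itemise them. The dCas9-KOX1 part derives from CRISPRoff-v2.1.

Fusing a cargo protein to retroviral gag is a way of loading it into virus-like particles as they assemble in producer cells. In line with the associated publication on transient delivery of epigenome editor ribonucleoproteins, this plasmid appears intended to package a CRISPRi-type dCas9-KRAB repressor for programmable gene silencing without DNA delivery of the editor. TagBFP provides a fluorescent readout of the fusion. The guide RNA and other particle components are not encoded here and would have to be supplied separately.
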