Addgene plasmid #240528: pCMV-MMLVgag-dCas9-KOX1
Depositing lab: James Nuñez. Publication: Programmable epigenome editing by transient delivery of CRISPR epigenome editor ribonucleoproteins. Xu D, Besselink S, Ramadoss GN, Dierks PH, Lubin JP, Pattali RK, Brim JI, Christenson AE, Colias PJ, Ornelas IJ, Nguyen CD, Chasins SE, Conklin BR, Nunez JK. Nat Commun. 2025 Aug 26;16(1):7948. doi: 10.1038/s41467-025-63167-x. PubMed 40858609.
Backbone
  Vector backbone: pCDNA3-like
  Backbone size w/o insert (bp): 4761
  Total vector size (bp): 11832
  Vector type: Mammalian Expression
Growth in bacteria
  Bacterial resistance: Ampicillin, 100 μg/mL
  Growth temperature: 37°C
  Growth strain: DH5alpha
  Copy number: High Copy
Gene/Insert
  Gene/Insert name: MMLVgag-dCas9-KOX1
  Species: Synthetic
  Insert size (bp): 7071
Resource information
  A portion of this plasmid was derived from a plasmid made by: MMLVgag is from pCMV-MMLVgag-3xNES-ABE8e (Plasmid #181751), dCas9-KOX1 is from CRISPRoff-v2.1 (Plasmid #167981).
Terms and licenses: Academic/Nonprofit Terms; Industry Terms: Not Available to Industry
How to cite: pCMV-MMLVgag-dCas9-KOX1 was a gift from James Nuñez (Addgene plasmid # 240528 ; http://n2t.net/addgene:240528 ; RRID:Addgene_240528)
